Addgene plasmid #141308: pCEP4-FLAG-Tapasin
Purpose: Mammalian expression of FLAG-tagged Tapasin
Depositing lab: Erik Procko. Depositing organization: University of Illinois at Urbana-Champaign. Publication: TAPBPR promotes antigen loading on MHC-I molecules using a peptide trap. McShan AC, Devlin CA, Morozov GI, Overall SA, Moschidi D, Akella N, Procko E, Sgourakis NG. Nat Commun. 2021 May 26;12(1):3174. doi: 10.1038/s41467-021-23225-6. PubMed 34039964.
Backbone
  Vector backbone: pCEP4
  Backbone manufacturer: Invitrogen
  Backbone size w/o insert (bp): 10381
  Total vector size (bp): 11800
  Vector type: Mammalian Expression
  Selectable markers: Hygromycin
Growth in bacteria
  Bacterial resistance: Ampicillin, 100 μg/mL
  Growth temperature: 37°C
  Growth strain: DH5alpha
  Copy number: High Copy
Gene/Insert
  Gene/Insert name: TAPBP
  Species: H. sapiens (human)
  Insert size (bp): 1419
  GenBank ID: NP_003181
  Entrez Gene: TAPBP (a.k.a. MHC1D3, NGS17, TAPA, TPN, TPSN)
  Promoter: CMV
  Tag / fusion protein: FLAG (N terminal on insert)
  Cloning method: Restriction Enzyme; 5′ cloning site NheI (not destroyed); 3′ cloning site XhoI (not destroyed)
  Sequencing primers: 5′ CMV_fwd; 3′ EBV_rev
Terms and licenses: Academic/Nonprofit Terms; Industry Terms: Not Available to Industry
How to cite: pCEP4-FLAG-Tapasin was a gift from Erik Procko (Addgene plasmid # 141308 ; http://n2t.net/addgene:141308 ; RRID:Addgene_141308)
