[The description below was written by a language model from this plasmid's Addgene catalogue record and pLannotate feature annotations shown in this document.]
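Description:
pCEP4-FLAG-Tapasin is an 11.8 kb mammalian expression plasmid built on the Invitrogen pCEP4 episomal backbone, carrying human TAPBP (tapasin) with an N-terminal FLAG epitope. The roughly 1.4 kb insert was placed between the NheI and XhoI sites, both of which are retained. Transcription is driven by the human cytomegalovirus immediate-early enhancer and promoter, which sit at the end of the numbered sequence and read across the origin of the circular map into the TAPBP coding region. An SV40 polyadenylation signal follows the insert. The feature table annotates the tapasin coding sequence but does not list the FLAG tag as a separate feature, so its exact position relative to the native signal sequence is not stated in the record.

The backbone carries the Epstein-Barr virus oriP origin together with an EBNA1 expression unit. Together these allow the plasmid to replicate and persist as an extrachromosomal episome in permissive primate and human cells rather than relying on integration. Mammalian selection is provided by a hygromycin resistance gene under the HSV thymidine kinase promoter and polyadenylation signal. In E. coli the plasmid is maintained through a high-copy ColE1/pUC-type origin and the β-lactamase gene conferring ampicillin resistance. Several short annotated fragments (SV40 large T, rop, tetracycline resistance, EBV and HSV glycoprotein or BRRF2 sequences) are non-functional remnants of the backbone's construction.

Tapasin bridges MHC class I molecules to the TAP transporter and assists peptide loading. The construct is intended for expressing an epitope-tagged form in mammalian cells, where the FLAG tag allows antibody-based detection or capture. It was deposited with a study of chaperone-mediated antigen loading on MHC-I.
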