Features (pLannotate 1.2.2; 19 found; start..end, strand, type, name):
     31..1407    +  CDS            TAPBP: TPSN_HUMAN - Also known as NGS17, TAPA. Experimental evidence at protein level: Swiss-Prot protein existence level 1. Involved in the association of MHC class I with transporter associated with antigen processing (TAP) and in the assembly of MHC class I with peptide (peptide loading). From Homo sapiens (Human).
   1433..1567    -  polyA_signal   SV40 poly(A) signal: SV40 polyadenylation signal
   1590..1672    -  CDS            large T antigen (fragment): large T antigen from SV40 (simian virus 40)
   1675..1715    +  CDS            rop (fragment): Rop protein, which maintains plasmids at low copy number; rop
   2317..4106    -  rep_origin     oriP: Epstein-Barr virus oriP replication origin (Yates et al., 2000)
   4111..4329    -  CDS            gL (fragment): GL_EBVB9 - Experimental evidence at protein level: Swiss-Prot protein existence level 1. The heterodimer glycoprotein H-glycoprotein L is required for the fusion of viral and plasma membranes leading to virus entry into the host cell. Acts as a functional inhibitor of gH and maintains gH in an inhibited form. Upon binding to host integrins, gL dissociates from gH leading to activation of the viral fusion glycoproteins gB and gH. Fusion of EBV with B-lymphocytes requires the additional receptor- binding protein gp42, which forms a complex with gH/gL. The heterodimer gH/gL targets also host EPHA
   4412..6337    -  CDS            EBNA1: Epstein-Barr nuclear antigen 1, also known as EBNA-1 crucial for latent viral infection, and for episomal amplification of vectors containing the oriP origin (Okita et al., 2013)
   6375..6719    -  CDS            BRRF2_EBVB9 (fragment): Protein inferred from homology: Swiss-Prot protein existence level 3. From Epstein-Barr virus (strain B95-8) (HHV-4) (Human herpesvirus 4).
   6722..6745    -  promoter       tet promoter (fragment): E. coli promoter for tetracycline efflux protein gene
   6858..6962    +  promoter       AmpR promoter: bla
   6963..7823    +  CDS            AmpR: β-lactamase; bla; confers resistance to ampicillin, carbenicillin, and related antibiotics
   7994..8582    +  rep_origin     ori: high-copy-number ColE1/pMB1/pBR322/pUC origin of replication
   8772..9116    -  CDS            TcR (fragment): tetracycline efflux protein; tet; confers resistance to tetracycline
   9199..9344    +  promoter       HSV TK promoter: herpes simplex virus thymidine kinase promoter
   9384..10409   +  CDS            HygR: aminoglycoside phosphotransferase from E. coli; aph(4)-Ia; confers resistance to hygromycin
  10474..10522   +  polyA_signal   HSV TK poly(A) signal: herpes simplex virus thymidine kinase polyadenylation signal (Cole and Stacy, 1985)
  10722..10946   +  CDS            gH (fragment): GH_HHV11 - Experimental evidence at protein level: Swiss-Prot protein existence level 1. The heterodimer glycoprotein H-glycoprotein L is required for the fusion of viral and plasma membranes leading to virus entry into the host cell. Following initial binding to host receptor, membrane fusion is mediated by the fusion machinery composed of gB and the heterodimer gH/gL. May also be involved in the fusion between the virion envelope and the outer nuclear membrane during virion morphogenesis. From Human herpesvirus 1 (strain 17) (HHV-1) (Human herpes simplex virus 1).
  11175..11554   +  enhancer       CMV enhancer: human cytomegalovirus immediate early enhancer
  11556..11755   +  promoter       CMV promoter: human cytomegalovirus (CMV) immediate early promoter
>Addgene plasmid #141308 | pCEP4-FLAG-Tapasin | depositor full sequence | sequence record 297151 | pCEP4-FLAG-Tapasin sequence 11800 bps
GCTAGCGCCACCATGGCCGTCATGGCGCCCCGAACCCTCGTCCTGCTACTCTCGGGGGCCCTGGCCCTGA
CCCAGACCTGGGCGGGCTCCGACTACAAGGACGATGATGACAAGGGAGGATCCGGCCCTGCCGTAATCGA
GTGTTGGTTTGTTGAAGACGCTAGTGGTAAAGGGCTGGCTAAACGGCCAGGCGCACTTCTGTTGCGGCAA
GGTCCGGGAGAACCACCTCCACGACCCGACTTGGACCCTGAATTGTACCTCTCTGTACACGACCCAGCTG
GAGCACTCCAAGCTGCTTTCCGACGGTACCCAAGAGGTGCTCCAGCACCGCATTGCGAGATGAGTCGGTT
CGTTCCTTTGCCTGCGAGTGCAAAGTGGGCATCAGGTCTGACACCAGCACAAAACTGTCCACGAGCGCTT
GATGGAGCGTGGCTGATGGTTTCCATAAGCTCTCCGGTGCTTTCACTGTCATCACTGCTCAGGCCACAAC
CTGAACCCCAACAAGAACCCGTACTGATAACAATGGCGACGGTAGTCCTTACGGTCCTTACGCATACACC
AGCACCCAGGGTGCGATTGGGACAAGACGCACTCCTCGACCTTAGCTTTGCGTACATGCCACCAACCTCA
GAGGCGGCTTCCTCTCTTGCACCAGGACCACCACCGTTCGGCCTTGAATGGAGACGACAGCACTTGGGGA
AGGGCCATTTGCTGTTGGCTGCTACCCCAGGGCTGAACGGGCAGATGCCGGCAGCACAAGAGGGAGCCGT
AGCTTTTGCTGCGTGGGATGATGACGAACCATGGGGACCATGGACTGGAAACGGGACTTTCTGGCTGCCA
ACAGTACAGCCCTTTCAAGAAGGAACGTATCTGGCCACCATCCATTTGCCTTATCTGCAAGGCCAGGTCA
CACTTGAACTCGCTGTCTATAAACCGCCTAAGGTGAGTCTCATGCCCGCAACTTTGGCTAGGGCAGCACC
TGGCGAAGCTCCACCTGAATTGCTCTGTTTGGTATCCCATTTCTACCCCAGTGGTGGCCTTGAAGTGGAA
TGGGAACTTAGAGGAGGACCAGGTGGTCGATCTCAGAAAGCTGAAGGGCAGCGATGGCTCTCCGCTCTCA
GGCACCACTCAGACGGATCTGTATCACTGTCAGGGCATTTGCAGCCACCGCCAGTTACCACCGAGCAGCA
TGGAGCTCGGTATGCGTGTCGCATTCACCACCCTAGCCTTCCGGCGTCAGGAAGATCAGCGGAGGTAACA
CTTGAGGTCGCTGGGTTGTCCGGACCCAGCTTGGAGGACAGTGTTGGTCTGTTCCTGTCCGCTTTCCTGT
TGCTGGGTCTGTTTAAGGCACTCGGATGGGCAGCAGTTTATCTCAGCACCTGTAAAGACAGCAAGAAAAA
GGCAGAATAGTAACTCGAGGCCGGCAAGGCCGGATCCAGACATGATAAGATACATTGATGAGTTTGGACA
AACCACAACTAGAATGCAGTGAAAAAAATGCTTTATTTGTGAAATTTGTGATGCTATTGCTTTATTTGTA
ACCATTATAAGCTGCAATAAACAAGTTAACAACAACAATTGCATTCATTTTATGTTTCAGGTTCAGGGGG
AGGTGGGGAGGTTTTTTAAAGCAAGTAAAACCTCTACAAATGTGGTATGGCTGATTATGATCCGGCTGCC
TCGCGCGTTTCGGTGATGACGGTGAAAACCTCTGACACATGCAGCTCCCGGAGACGGTCACAGCTTGTCT
GTAAGCGGATGCCGGGAGCAGACAAGCCCGTCAGGGCGCGTCAGCGGGTGTTGGCGGGTGTCGGGGCGCA
GCCATGACCGGTCGACTCTAGAGCCCCGCCGCCGGACGAACTAAACCTGACTACGGCATCTCTGCCCCTT
CTTCGCTGGTACGAGGAGCGCTTTTGTTTTGTATTCGGGGCAGTGCATGTAATCCCTTCAGTTGGTTGGT
ACAACTTGCCAACTGGGCCCTGTTCCACATGTGACACGGGGGGGGACCAAACACAAAGGGGTTCTCTGAC
TGTAGTTGACATCCTTATAAATGGATGTGCACATTTGCCAACACTGAGTGGCTTTCATCCTGGAGCAGAC
TTTGCATGCTGTGGACTGCAACACAACATTGCCTTTATGTGTAACTCTTGGCTGAAGCTCTTACACCAAT
GCTGGGGGACATGTACCTCCCAGGGGCCCAGGAAGACTACGGGAGGCTACACCAACGTCAATCAGAGGGG
CCTGTGTAGCTACCGATAAGCGGACCCTCAAGAGGGCATTAGCAATAGTGTTTATAAGGCCCCCTTGTTA
ACCCTAAACGGGTAGCATATGCTTCCCGGGTAGTAGTATATACTATCCAGACTAACCCTAATTCAATAGC
ATATGTTACCCAACGGGAAGCATATGCTATCGAATTAGGGTTAGTAAAAGGGTCCTAAGGAACAGCGATA
TCTCCCACCCCATGAGCTGTCACGGTTTTATTTACATGGGGTCAGGATTCCACGAGGGTAGTGAACCATT
TTAGTCACAAGGGCAGTGGCTGAAGATCAAGGAGCGGGCAGTGAACTCTCCTGAATCTTCGCCTGCTTCT
TCATTCTCCTTCGTTTAGCTAATAGAATAACTGCTGAGTTGTGAACAGTAAGGTGTATGTGAGGTGCTCG
AAAACAAGGTTTCAGGTGACGCCCCCAGAATAAAATTTGGACGGGGGGTTCAGTGGTGGCATTGTGCTAT
GACACCAATATAACCCTCACAAACCCCTTGGGCAATAAATACTAGTGTAGGAATGAAACATTCTGAATAT
CTTTAACAATAGAAATCCATGGGGTGGGGACAAGCCGTAAAGACTGGATGTCCATCTCACACGAATTTAT
GGCTATGGGCAACACATAATCCTAGTGCAATATGATACTGGGGTTATTAAGATGTGTCCCAGGCAGGGAC
CAAGACAGGTGAACCATGTTGTTACACTCTATTTGTAACAAGGGGAAAGAGAGTGGACGCCGACAGCAGC
GGACTCCACTGGTTGTCTCTAACACCCCCGAAAATTAAACGGGGCTCCACGCCAATGGGGCCCATAAACA
AAGACAAGTGGCCACTCTTTTTTTTGAAATTGTGGAGTGGGGGCACGCGTCAGCCCCCACACGCCGCCCT
GCGGTTTTGGACTGTAAAATAAGGGTGTAATAACTTGGCTGATTGTAACCCCGCTAACCACTGCGGTCAA
ACCACTTGCCCACAAAACCACTAATGGCACCCCGGGGAATACCTGCATAAGTAGGTGGGCGGGCCAAGAT
AGGGGCGCGATTGCTGCGATCTGGAGGACAAATTACACACACTTGCGCCTGAGCGCCAAGCACAGGGTTG
TTGGTCCTCATATTCACGAGGTCGCTGAGAGCACGGTGGGCTAATGTTGCCATGGGTAGCATATACTACC
CAAATATCTGGATAGCATATGCTATCCTAATCTATATCTGGGTAGCATAGGCTATCCTAATCTATATCTG
GGTAGCATATGCTATCCTAATCTATATCTGGGTAGTATATGCTATCCTAATTTATATCTGGGTAGCATAG
GCTATCCTAATCTATATCTGGGTAGCATATGCTATCCTAATCTATATCTGGGTAGTATATGCTATCCTAA
TCTGTATCCGGGTAGCATATGCTATCCTAATAGAGATTAGGGTAGTATATGCTATCCTAATTTATATCTG
GGTAGCATATACTACCCAAATATCTGGATAGCATATGCTATCCTAATCTATATCTGGGTAGCATATGCTA
TCCTAATCTATATCTGGGTAGCATAGGCTATCCTAATCTATATCTGGGTAGCATATGCTATCCTAATCTA
TATCTGGGTAGTATATGCTATCCTAATTTATATCTGGGTAGCATAGGCTATCCTAATCTATATCTGGGTA
GCATATGCTATCCTAATCTATATCTGGGTAGTATATGCTATCCTAATCTGTATCCGGGTAGCATATGCTA
TCCTCATGCATATACAGTCAGCATATGATACCCAGTAGTAGAGTGGGAGTGCTATCCTTTGCATATGCCG
CCACCTCCCAAGGGGGCGTGAATTTTCGCTGCTTGTCCTTTTCCTGCATGCTGGTTGCTCCCATTCTTAG
GTGAATTTAAGGAGGCCAGGCTAAAGCCGTCGCATGTCTGATTGCTCACCAGGTAAATGTCGCTAATGTT
TTCCAACGCGAGAAGGTGTTGAGCGCGGAGCTGAGTGACGTGACAACATGGGTATGCCCAATTGCCCCAT
GTTGGGAGGACGAAAATGGTGACAAGACAGATGGCCAGAAATACACCAACAGCACGCATGATGTCTACTG
GGGATTTATTCTTTAGTGCGGGGGAATACACGGCTTTTAATACGATTGAGGGCGTCTCCTAACAAGTTAC
ATCACTCCTGCCCTTCCTCACCCTCATCTCCATCACCTCCTTCATCTCCGTCATCTCCGTCATCACCCTC
CGCGGCAGCCCCTTCCACCATAGGTGGAAACCAGGGAGGCAAATCTACTCCATCGTCAAAGCTGCACACA
GTCACCCTGATATTGCAGGTAGGAGCGGGCTTTGTCATAACAAGGTCCTTAATCGCATCCTTCAAAACCT
CAGCAAATATATGAGTTTGTAAAAAGACCATGAAATAACAGACAATGGACTCCCTTAGCGGGCCAGGTTG
TGGGCCGGGTCCAGGGGCCATTCCAAAGGGGAGACGACTCAATGGTGTAAGACGACATTGTGGAATAGCA
AGGGCAGTTCCTCGCCTTAGGTTGTAAAGGGAGGTCTTACTACCTCCATATACGAACACACCGGCGACCC
AAGTTCCTTCGTCGGTAGTCCTTTCTACGTGACTCCTAGCCAGGAGAGCTCTTAAACCTTCTGCAATGTT
CTCAAATTTCGGGTTGGAACCTCCTTGACCACGATGCTTTCCAAACCACCCTCCTTTTTTGCGCCTGCCT
CCATCACCCTGACCCCGGGGTCCAGTGCTTGGGCCTTCTCCTGGGTCATCTGCGGGGCCCTGCTCTATCG
CTCCCGGGGGCACGTCAGGCTCACCATCTGGGCCACCTTCTTGGTGGTATTCAAAATAATCGGCTTCCCC
TACAGGGTGGAAAAATGGCCTTCTACCTGGAGGGGGCCTGCGCGGTGGAGACCCGGATGATGATGACTGA
CTACTGGGACTCCTGGGCCTCTTTTCTCCACGTCCACGACCTCTCCCCCTGGCTCTTTCACGACTTCCCC
CCCTGGCTCTTTCACGTCCTCTACCCCGGCGGCCTCCACTACCTCCTCGACCCCGGCCTCCACTACCTCC
TCGACCCCGGCCTCCACTGCCTCCTCGACCCCGGCCTCCACCTCCTGCTCCTGCCCCTCCTGCTCCTGCC
CCTCCTCCTGCTCCTGCCCCTCCTGCCCCTCCTGCTCCTGCCCCTCCTGCCCCTCCTGCTCCTGCCCCTC
CTGCCCCTCCTGCTCCTGCCCCTCCTGCCCCTCCTCCTGCTCCTGCCCCTCCTGCCCCTCCTCCTGCTCC
TGCCCCTCCTGCCCCTCCTGCTCCTGCCCCTCCTGCCCCTCCTGCTCCTGCCCCTCCTGCCCCTCCTGCT
CCTGCCCCTCCTGCTCCTGCCCCTCCTGCTCCTGCCCCTCCTGCTCCTGCCCCTCCTGCCCCTCCTGCCC
CTCCTCCTGCTCCTGCCCCTCCTGCTCCTGCCCCTCCTGCCCCTCCTGCCCCTCCTGCTCCTGCCCCTCC
TCCTGCTCCTGCCCCTCCTGCCCCTCCTGCCCCTCCTCCTGCTCCTGCCCCTCCTGCCCCTCCTCCTGCT
CCTGCCCCTCCTCCTGCTCCTGCCCCTCCTGCCCCTCCTGCCCCTCCTCCTGCTCCTGCCCCTCCTGCCC
CTCCTCCTGCTCCTGCCCCTCCTCCTGCTCCTGCCCCTCCTGCCCCTCCTGCCCCTCCTCCTGCTCCTGC
CCCTCCTCCTGCTCCTGCCCCTCCTGCCCCTCCTGCCCCTCCTGCCCCTCCTCCTGCTCCTGCCCCTCCT
CCTGCTCCTGCCCCTCCTGCTCCTGCCCCTCCCGCTCCTGCTCCTGCTCCTGTTCCACCGTGGGTCCCTT
TGCAGCCAATGCAACTTGGACGTTTTTGGGGTCTCCGGACACCATCTCTATGTCTTGGCCCTGATCCTGA
GCCGCCCGGGGCTCCTGGTCTTCCGCCTCCTCGTCCTCGTCCTCTTCCCCGTCCTCGTCCATGGTTATCA
CCCCCTCTTCTTTGAGGTCCACTGCCGCCGGAGCCTTCTGGTCCAGATGTGTCTCCCTTCTCTCCTAGGC
CATTTCCAGGTCCTGTACCTGGCCCCTCGTCAGACATGATTCACACTAAAAGAGATCAATAGACATCTTT
ATTAGACGACGCTCAGTGAATACAGGGAGTGCAGACTCCTGCCCCCTCCAACAGCCCCCCCACCCTCATC
CCCTTCATGGTCGCTGTCAGACAGATCCAGGTCTGAAAATTCCCCATCCTCCGAACCATCCTCGTCCTCA
TCACCAATTACTCGCAGCCCGGAAAACTCCCGCTGAACATCCTCAAGATTTGCGTCCTGAGCCTCAAGCC
AGGCCTCAAATTCCTCGTCCCCCTTTTTGCTGGACGGTAGGGATGGGGATTCTCGGGACCCCTCCTCTTC
CTCTTCAAGGTCACCAGACAGAGATGCTACTGGGGCAACGGAAGAAAAGCTGGGTGCGGCCTGTGAGGAT
CAGCTTATCGATGATAAGCTGTCAAACATGAGAATTCTTGAAGACGAAAGGGCCTCGTGATACGCCTATT
TTTATAGGTTAATGTCATGATAATAATGGTTTCTTAGACGTCAGGTGGCACTTTTCGGGGAAATGTGCGC
GGAACCCCTATTTGTTTATTTTTCTAAATACATTCAAATATGTATCCGCTCATGAGACAATAACCCTGAT
AAATGCTTCAATAATATTGAAAAAGGAAGAGTATGAGTATTCAACATTTCCGTGTCGCCCTTATTCCCTT
TTTTGCGGCATTTTGCCTTCCTGTTTTTGCTCACCCAGAAACGCTGGTGAAAGTAAAAGATGCTGAAGAT
CAGTTGGGTGCACGAGTGGGTTACATCGAACTGGATCTCAACAGCGGTAAGATCCTTGAGAGTTTTCGCC
CCGAAGAACGTTTTCCAATGATGAGCACTTTTAAAGTTCTGCTATGTGGCGCGGTATTATCCCGTGTTGA
CGCCGGGCAAGAGCAACTCGGTCGCCGCATACACTATTCTCAGAATGACTTGGTTGAGTACTCACCAGTC
ACAGAAAAGCATCTTACGGATGGCATGACAGTAAGAGAATTATGCAGTGCTGCCATAACCATGAGTGATA
ACACTGCGGCCAACTTACTTCTGACAACGATCGGAGGACCGAAGGAGCTAACCGCTTTTTTGCACAACAT
GGGGGATCATGTAACTCGCCTTGATCGTTGGGAACCGGAGCTGAATGAAGCCATACCAAACGACGAGCGT
GACACCACGATGCCTGCAGCAATGGCAACAACGTTGCGCAAACTATTAACTGGCGAACTACTTACTCTAG
CTTCCCGGCAACAATTAATAGACTGGATGGAGGCGGATAAAGTTGCAGGACCACTTCTGCGCTCGGCCCT
TCCGGCTGGCTGGTTTATTGCTGATAAATCTGGAGCCGGTGAGCGTGGGTCTCGCGGTATCATTGCAGCA
CTGGGGCCAGATGGTAAGCCCTCCCGTATCGTAGTTATCTACACGACGGGGAGTCAGGCAACTATGGATG
AACGAAATAGACAGATCGCTGAGATAGGTGCCTCACTGATTAAGCATTGGTAACTGTCAGACCAAGTTTA
CTCATATATACTTTAGATTGATTTAAAACTTCATTTTTAATTTAAAAGGATCTAGGTGAAGATCCTTTTT
GATAATCTCATGACCAAAATCCCTTAACGTGAGTTTTCGTTCCACTGAGCGTCAGACCCCGTAGAAAAGA
TCAAAGGATCTTCTTGAGATCCTTTTTTTCTGCGCGTAATCTGCTGCTTGCAAACAAAAAAACCACCGCT
ACCAGCGGTGGTTTGTTTGCCGGATCAAGAGCTACCAACTCTTTTTCCGAAGGTAACTGGCTTCAGCAGA
GCGCAGATACCAAATACTGTCCTTCTAGTGTAGCCGTAGTTAGGCCACCACTTCAAGAACTCTGTAGCAC
CGCCTACATACCTCGCTCTGCTAATCCTGTTACCAGTGGCTGCTGCCAGTGGCGATAAGTCGTGTCTTAC
CGGGTTGGACTCAAGACGATAGTTACCGGATAAGGCGCAGCGGTCGGGCTGAACGGGGGGTTCGTGCACA
CAGCCCAGCTTGGAGCGAACGACCTACACCGAACTGAGATACCTACAGCGTGAGCTATGAGAAAGCGCCA
CGCTTCCCGAAGGGAGAAAGGCGGACAGGTATCCGGTAAGCGGCAGGGTCGGAACAGGAGAGCGCACGAG
GGAGCTTCCAGGGGGAAACGCCTGGTATCTTTATAGTCCTGTCGGGTTTCGCCACCTCTGACTTGAGCGT
CGATTTTTGTGATGCTCGTCAGGGGGGCGGAGCCTATGGAAAAACGCCAGCAACGCGGCCTTTTTACGGT
TCCTGGCCTTTTGCTGCGCCGCGTGCGGCTGCTGGAGATGGCGGACGCGATGGATATGTTCTGCCAAGGG
TTGGTTTGCGCATTCACAGTTCTCCGCAAGAATTGATTGGCTCCAATTCTTGGAGTGGTGAATCCGTTAG
CGAGGTGCCGCCGGCTTCCATTCAGGTCGAGGTGGCCCGGCTCCATGCACCGCGACGCAACGCGGGGAGG
CAGACAAGGTATAGGGCGGCGCCTACAATCCATGCCAACCCGTTCCATGTGCTCGCCGAGGCGGCATAAA
TCGCCGTGACGATCAGCGGTCCAGTGATCGAAGTTAGGCTGGTAAGAGCCGCGAGCGATCCTTGAAGCTG
TCCCTGATGGTCGTCATCTACCTGCCTGGACAGCATGGCCTGCAACGCGGGCATCCCGATGCCGCCGGAA
GCGAGAAGAATCATAATGGGGAAGGCCATCCAGCCTCGCGTCGCGAACGCCAGCAAGACGTAGCCCAGCG
CGTCGGCCGCCATGCCCTGCTTCATCCCCGTGGCCCGTTGCTCGCGTTTGCTGGCGGTGTCCCCGGAAGA
AATATATTTGCATGTCTTTAGTTCTATGATGACACAAACCCCGCCCAGCGTCTTGTCATTGGCGAATTCG
AACACGCAGATGCAGTCGGGGCGGCGCGGTCCCAGGTCCACTTCGCATATTAAGGTGACGCGTGTGGCCT
CGAACACCGAGCGACCCTGCAGCGACCCGCTTAACAGCGTCAACAGCGTGCCGCAGATCCCGGGCAATGA
GATATGAAAAAGCCTGAACTCACCGCGACGTCTGTCGAGAAGTTTCTGATCGAAAAGTTCGACAGCGTCT
CCGACCTGATGCAGCTCTCGGAGGGCGAAGAATCTCGTGCTTTCAGCTTCGATGTAGGAGGGCGTGGATA
TGTCCTGCGGGTAAATAGCTGCGCCGATGGTTTCTACAAAGATCGTTATGTTTATCGGCACTTTGCATCG
GCCGCGCTCCCGATTCCGGAAGTGCTTGACATTGGGGAATTCAGCGAGAGCCTGACCTATTGCATCTCCC
GCCGTGCACAGGGTGTCACGTTGCAAGACCTGCCTGAAACCGAACTGCCCGCTGTTCTGCAGCCGGTCGC
GGAGGCCATGGATGCGATCGCTGCGGCCGATCTTAGCCAGACGAGCGGGTTCGGCCCATTCGGACCGCAA
GGAATCGGTCAATACACTACATGGCGTGATTTCATATGCGCGATTGCTGATCCCCATGTGTATCACTGGC
AAACTGTGATGGACGACACCGTCAGTGCGTCCGTCGCGCAGGCTCTCGATGAGCTGATGCTTTGGGCCGA
GGACTGCCCCGAAGTCCGGCACCTCGTGCACGCGGATTTCGGCTCCAACAATGTCCTGACGGACAATGGC
CGCATAACAGCGGTCATTGACTGGAGCGAGGCGATGTTCGGGGATTCCCAATACGAGGTCGCCAACATCT
TCTTCTGGAGGCCGTGGTTGGCTTGTATGGAGCAGCAGACGCGCTACTTCGAGCGGAGGCATCCGGAGCT
TGCAGGATCGCCGCGGCTCCGGGCGTATATGCTCCGCATTGGTCTTGACCAACTCTATCAGAGCTTGGTT
GACGGCAATTTCGATGATGCAGCTTGGGCGCAGGGTCGATGCGACGCAATCGTCCGATCCGGAGCCGGGA
CTGTCGGGCGTACACAAATCGCCCGCAGAAGCGCGGCCGTCTGGACCGATGGCTGTGTAGAAGTACTCGC
CGATAGTGGAAACCGACGCCCCAGCACTCGTCCGAGGGCAAAGGAATAGGGGAGATGGGGGAGGCTAACT
GAAACACGGAAGGAGACAATACCGGAAGGAACCCGCGCTATGACGGCAATAAAAAGACAGAATAAAACGC
ACGGGTGTTGGGTCGTTTGTTCATAAACGCGGGGTTCGGTCCCAGGGCTGGCACTCTGTCGATACCCCAC
CGAGACCCCATTGGGGCCAATACGCCCGCGTTTCTTCCTTTTCCCCACCCCACCCCCCAAGTTCGGGTGA
AGGCCCAGGGCTCGCAGCCAACGTCGGGGCGGCAGGCCCTGCCATAGCCACTGGCCCCGTGGGTTAGGGA
CGGGGTCCCCCATGGGGAATGGTTTATGGTTCGTGGGGGTTATTATTTTGGGCGTTGCGTGGGGTCTGGT
CCACGACTGGACTGAGCAGACAGACCCATGGTTTTTGGATGGCCTGGGCATGGACCGCATGTACTGGCGC
GACACGAACACCGGGCGTCTGTGGCTGCCAAACACCCCCGACCCCCAAAAACCACCGCGCGGATTTCTGG
CGTGCCAAGCTAGTCGACCAATTCTCATGTTTGACAGCTTATCATCGCAGATCCGGGCAACGTTGTTGCA
TTGCTGCAGGCGCAGAACTGGTAGGTATGGAAGATCTATACATTGAATCAATATTGGCAATTAGCCATAT
TAGTCATTGGTTATATAGCATAAATCAATATTGGCTATTGGCCATTGCATACGTTGTATCTATATCATAA
TATGTACATTTATATTGGCTCATGTCCAATATGACCGCCATGTTGACATTGATTATTGACTAGTTATTAA
TAGTAATCAATTACGGGGTCATTAGTTCATAGCCCATATATGGAGTTCCGCGTTACATAACTTACGGTAA
ATGGCCCGCCTGGCTGACCGCCCAACGACCCCCGCCCATTGACGTCAATAATGACGTATGTTCCCATAGT
AACGCCAATAGGGACTTTCCATTGACGTCAATGGGTGGAGTATTTACGGTAAACTGCCCACTTGGCAGTA
CATCAAGTGTATCATATGCCAAGTCCGCCCCCTATTGACGTCAATGACGGTAAATGGCCCGCCTGGCATT
ATGCCCAGTACATGACCTTACGGGACTTTCCTACTTGGCAGTACATCTACGTATTAGTCATCGCTATTAC
CATGGTGATGCGGTTTTGGCAGTACACCAATGGGCGTGGATAGCGGTTTGACTCACGGGGATTTCCAAGT
CTCCACCCCATTGACGTCAATGGGAGTTTGTTTTGGCACCAAAATCAACGGGACTTTCCAAAATGTCGTA
ATAACCCCGCCCCGTTGACGCAAATGGGCGGTAGGCGTGTACGGTGGGAGGTCTATATAAGCAGAGCTCG
TTTAGTGAACCGTCAGATCTCTAGAAGCTGGGTACCAGCT
