>Addgene plasmid #141308 | pCEP4-FLAG-Tapasin | addgene partial sequence | sequence record 327859 | Addgene NGS Result
GCCTCCACCTCCTGCTCCTGCCNNNCCTCCTGCTCCTGCCCCTCCTCCTGCTCCTGCCCCTCCTGCTCCT
GCCCCTCCCGCTCCTGCTCCTGCTCCTGTTCCACCGTGGGTCCCTTTGCAGCCAATGCAACTTGGACGTT
TTTGGGGTCTCCGGACACCATCTCTATGTCTTGGCCCTGATCCTGAGCCGCCCGGGGCTCCTGGTCTTCC
GCCTCCTCGTCCTCGTCCTCTTCCCCGTCCTCGTCCATGGTTATCACCCCCTCTTCTTTGAGGTCCACTG
CCGCCGGAGCCTTCTGGTCCAGATGTGTCTCCCTTCTCTCCTAGGCCATTTCCAGGTCCTGTACCTGGCC
CCTCGTCAGACATGATTCACACTAAAAGAGATCAATAGACATCTTTATTAGACGACGCTCAGTGAATACA
GGGAGTGCAGACTCCTGCCCCCTCCAACAGCCCCCCCACCCTCATCCCCTTCATGGTCGCTGTCAGACAG
ATCCAGGTCTGAAAATTCCCCATCCTCCGAACCATCCTCGTCCTCATCACCAATTACTCGCAGCCCGGAA
AACTCCCGCTGAACATCCTCAAGATTTGCGTCCTGAGCCTCAAGCCAGGCCTCAAATTCCTCGTCCCCCT
TTTTGCTGGACGGTAGGGATGGGGATTCTCGGGACCCCTCCTCTTCCTCTTCAAGGTCACCAGACAGAGA
TGCTACTGGGGCAACGGAAGAAAAGCTGGGTGCGGCCTGTGAGGATCAGCTTATCGATGATAAGCTGTCA
AACATGAGAATTCTTGAAGACGAAAGGGCCTCGTGATACGCCTATTTTTATAGGTTAATGTCATGATAAT
AATGGTTTCTTAGACGTCAGGTGGCACTTTTCGGGGAAATGTGCGCGGAACCCCTATTTGTTTATTTTTC
TAAATACATTCAAATATGTATCCGCTCATGAGACAATAACCCTGATAAATGCTTCAATAATATTGAAAAA
GGAAGAGTATGAGTATTCAACATTTCCGTGTCGCCCTTATTCCCTTTTTTGCGGCATTTTGCCTTCCTGT
TTTTGCTCACCCAGAAACGCTGGTGAAAGTAAAAGATGCTGAAGATCAGTTGGGTGCACGAGTGGGTTAC
ATCGAACTGGATCTCAACAGCGGTAAGATCCTTGAGAGTTTTCGCCCCGAAGAACGTTTTCCAATGATGA
GCACTTTTAAAGTTCTGCTATGTGGCGCGGTATTATCCCGTGTTGACGCCGGGCAAGAGCAACTCGGTCG
CCGCATACACTATTCTCAGAATGACTTGGTTGAGTACTCACCAGTCACAGAAAAGCATCTTACGGATGGC
ATGACAGTAAGAGAATTATGCAGTGCTGCCATAACCATGAGTGATAACACTGCGGCCAACTTACTTCTGA
CAACGATCGGAGGACCGAAGGAGCTAACCGCTTTTTTGCACAACATGGGGGATCATGTAACTCGCCTTGA
TCGTTGGGAACCGGAGCTGAATGAAGCCATACCAAACGACGAGCGTGACACCACGATGCCTGCAGCAATG
GCAACAACGTTGCGCAAACTATTAACTGGCGAACTACTTACTCTAGCTTCCCGGCAACAATTAATAGACT
GGATGGAGGCGGATAAAGTTGCAGGACCACTTCTGCGCTCGGCCCTTCCGGCTGGCTGGTTTATTGCTGA
TAAATCTGGAGCCGGTGAGCGTGGGTCTCGCGGTATCATTGCAGCACTGGGGCCAGATGGTAAGCCCTCC
CGTATCGTAGTTATCTACACGACGGGGAGTCAGGCAACTATGGATGAACGAAATAGACAGATCGCTGAGA
TAGGTGCCTCACTGATTAAGCATTGGTAACTGTCAGACCAAGTTTACTCATATATACTTTAGATTGATTT
AAAACTTCATTTTTAATTTAAAAGGATCTAGGTGAAGATCCTTTTTGATAATCTCATGACCAAAATCCCT
TAACGTGAGTTTTCGTTCCACTGAGCGTCAGACCCCGTAGAAAAGATCAAAGGATCTTCTTGAGATCCTT
TTTTTCTGCGCGTAATCTGCTGCTTGCAAACAAAAAAACCACCGCTACCAGCGGTGGTTTGTTTGCCGGA
TCAAGAGCTACCAACTCTTTTTCCGAAGGTAACTGGCTTCAGCAGAGCGCAGATACCAAATACTGTCCTT
CTAGTGTAGCCGTAGTTAGGCCACCACTTCAAGAACTCTGTAGCACCGCCTACATACCTCGCTCTGCTAA
TCCTGTTACCAGTGGCTGCTGCCAGTGGCGATAAGTCGTGTCTTACCGGGTTGGACTCAAGACGATAGTT
ACCGGATAAGGCGCAGCGGTCGGGCTGAACGGGGGGTTCGTGCACACAGCCCAGCTTGGAGCGAACGACC
TACACCGAACTGAGATACCTACAGCGTGAGCTATGAGAAAGCGCCACGCTTCCCGAAGGGAGAAAGGCGG
ACAGGTATCCGGTAAGCGGCAGGGTCGGAACAGGAGAGCGCACGAGGGAGCTTCCAGGGGGAAACGCCTG
GTATCTTTATAGTCCTGTCGGGTTTCGCCACCTCTGACTTGAGCGTCGATTTTTGTGATGCTCGTCAGGG
GGGCGGAGCCTATGGAAAAACGCCAGCAACGCGGCCTTTTTACGGTTCCTGGCCTTTTGCTGGCCTTGAA
GCTGTCCCTGATGGTCGTCATCTACCTGCCTGGACAGCATGGCCTGCAACGCGGGCATCCCGATGCCGCC
GGAAGCGAGAAGAATCATAATGGGGAAGGCCATCCAGCCTCGCGTCGCGAACGCCAGCAAGACGTAGCCC
AGCGCGTCGGCCCCGAGATGCGCCGCGTGCGGCTGCTGGAGATGGCGGACGCGATGGATATGTTCTGCCA
AGGGTTGGTTTGCGCATTCACAGTTCTCCGCAAGAATTGATTGGCTCCAATTCTTGGAGTGGTGAATCCG
TTAGCGAGGTGCCGCCCTGCTTCATCCCCGTGGCCCGTTGCTCGCGTTTGCTGGCGGTGTCCCCGGAAGA
AATATATTTGCATGTCTTTAGTTCTATGATGACACAAACCCCGCCCAGCGTCTTGTCATTGGCGAATTCG
AACACGCAGATGCAGTCGGGGCGGCGCGGTCCGAGGTCCACTTCGCATATTAAGGTGACGCGTGTGGCCT
CGAACACCGAGCGACCCTGCAGCGACCCGCTTAACAGCGTCAACAGCGTGCCGCAGATCCCGGGGGGCAA
TGAGATATGAAAAAGCCTGAACTCACCGCGACGTCTGTCGAGAAGTTTCTGATCGAAAAGTTCGACAGCG
TCTCCGACCTGATGCAGCTCTCGGAGGGCGAAGAATCTCGTGCTTTCAGCTTCGATGTAGGAGGGCGTGG
ATATGTCCTGCGGGTAAATAGCTGCGCCGATGGTTTCTACAAAGATCGTTATGTTTATCGGCACTTTGCA
TCGGCCGCGCTCCCGATTCCGGAAGTGCTTGACATTGGGGAATTCAGCGAGAGCCTGACCTATTGCATCT
CCCGCCGTGCACAGGGTGTCACGTTGCAAGACCTGCCTGAAACCGAACTGCCCGCTGTTCTGCAGCCGGT
CGCGGAGGCCATGGATGCGATCGCTGCGGCCGATCTTAGCCAGACGAGCGGGTTCGGCCCATTCGGACCG
CAAGGAATCGGTCAATACACTACATGGCGTGATTTCATATGCGCGATTGCTGATCCCCATGTGTATCACT
GGCAAACTGTGATGGACGACACCGTCAGTGCGTCCGTCGCGCAGGCTCTCGATGAGCTGATGCTTTGGGC
CGAGGACTGCCCCGAAGTCCGGCACCTCGTGCACGCGGATTTCGGCTCCAACAATGTCCTGACGGACAAT
GGCCGCATAACAGCGGTCATTGACTGGAGCGAGGCGATGTTCGGGGATTCCCAATACGAGGTCGCCAACA
TCTTCTTCTGGAGGCCGTGGTTGGCTTGTATGGAGCAGCAGACGCGCTACTTCGAGCGGAGGCATCCGGA
GCTTGCAGGATCGCCGCGGCTCCGGGCGTATATGCTCCGCATTGGTCTTGACCAACTCTATCAGAGCTTG
GTTGACGGCAATTTCGATGATGCAGCTTGGGCGCAGGGTCGATGCGACGCAATCGTCCGATCCGGAGCCG
GGACTGTCGGGCGTACACAAATCGCCCGCAGAAGCGCGGCCGTCTGGACCGATGGCTGTGTAGAAGTACT
CGCCGATAGTGGAAACCGACGCCCCAGCACTCGTCCGGATCGGGAGATGGGGGAGGCTAACTGAAACACG
GAAGGAGACAATACCGGAAGGAACCCGCGCTATGACGGCAATAAAAAGACAGAATAAAACGCACGGGTGT
TGGGTCGTTTGTTCATAAACGCGGGGTTCGGTCCCAGGGCTGGCACTCTGTCGATACCCCACCGAGACCC
CATTGGGGCCAATACGCCCGCGTTTCTTCCTTTTCCCCACCCCACCCCCCAAGTTCGGGTGAAGGCCCAG
GGCTCGCAGCCAACGTCGGGGCGGCAGGCCCTGCCATAGCCACTGGCCCCGTGGGTTAGGGACGGGGTCC
CCCATGGGGAATGGTTTATGGTTCGTGGGGGTTATTATTTTGGGCGTTGCGTGGGGTCAGGTCCACGACT
GGACTGAGCAGACAGACCCATGGTTTTTGGATGGCCTGGGCATGGACCGCATGTACTGGCGCGACACGAA
CACCGGGCGTCTGTGGCTGCCAAACACCCCCGACCCCCAAAAACCACCGCGCGGATTTCTGGCGTGCCAA
GCTAGTCGACCAATTCTCATGTTTGACAGCTTATCATCGCAGATCCGGGCAACGTTGTTGCCATTGCTGC
AGGCGCAGAACTGGTAGGTATGGAAGATCTATACATTGAATCAATATTGGCAATTAGCCATATTAGTCAT
TGGTTATATAGCATAAATCAATATTGGCTATTGGCCATTGCATACGTTGTATCTATATCATAATATGTAC
ATTTATATTGGCTCATGTCCAATATGACCGCCATGTTGACATTGATTATTGACTAGTTATTAATAGTAAT
CAATTACGGGGTCATTAGTTCATAGCCCATATATGGAGTTCCGCGTTACATAACTTACGGTAAATGGCCC
GCCTGGCTGACCGCCCAACGACCCCCGCCCATTGACGTCAATAATGACGTATGTTCCCATAGTAACGCCA
ATAGGGACTTTCCATTGACGTCAATGGGTGGAGTATTTACGGTAAACTGCCCACTTGGCAGTACATCAAG
TGTATCATATGCCAAGTCCGCCCCCTATTGACGTCAATGACGGTAAATGGCCCGCCTGGCATTATGCCCA
GTACATGACCTTACGGGACTTTCCTACTTGGCAGTACATCTACGTATTAGTCATCGCTATTACCATGGTG
ATGCGGTTTTGGCAGTACACCAATGGGCGTGGATAGCGGTTTGACTCACGGGGATTTCCAAGTCTCCACC
CCATTGACGTCAATGGGAGTTTGTTTTGGCACCAAAATCAACGGGACTTTCCAAAATGTCGTAATAACCC
CGCCCCGTTGACGCAAATGGGCGGTAGGCGTGTACGGTGGGAGGTCTATATAAGCAGAGCTCGTTTAGTG
AACCGTCAGATCTCTAGAAGCTGGGTACCAGCTGCTAGCGCCACCATGGCCGTCATGGCGCCCCGAACCC
TCGTCCTGCTACTCTCGGGGGCCCTGGCCCTGACCCAGACCTGGGCGGGCTCCGACTACAAGGACGATGA
TGACAAGGGAGGATCCGGCCCTGCCGTAATCGAGTGTTGGTTTGTTGAAGACGCTAGTGGTAAAGGGCTG
GCTAAACGGCCAGGCGCACTTCTGTTGCGGCAAGGTCCGGGAGAACCACCTCCACGACCCGACTTGGACC
CTGAATTGTACCTCTCTGTACACGACCCAGCTGGAGCACTCCAAGCTGCTTTCCGACGGTACCCAAGAGG
TGCTCCAGCACCGCATTGCGAGATGAGTCGGTTCGTTCCTTTGCCTGCGAGTGCAAAGTGGGCATCAGGT
CTGACACCAGCACAAAACTGTCCACGAGCGCTTGATGGAGCGTGGCTGATGGTTTCCATAAGCTCTCCGG
TGCTTTCACTGTCATCACTGCTCAGGCCACAACCTGAACCCCAACAAGAACCCGTACTGATAACAATGGC
GACGGTAGTCCTTACGGTCCTTACGCATACACCAGCACCCAGGGTGCGATTGGGACAAGACGCACTCCTC
GACCTTAGCTTTGCGTACATGCCACCAACCTCAGAGGCGGCTTCCTCTCTTGCACCAGGACCACCACCGT
TCGGCCTTGAATGGAGACGACAGCACTTGGGGAAGGGCCATTTGCTGTTGGCTGCTACCCCAGGGCTGAA
CGGGCAGATGCCGGCAGCACAAGAGGGAGCCGTAGCTTTTGCTGCGTGGGATGATGACGAACCATGGGGA
CCATGGACTGGAAACGGGACTTTCTGGCTGCCAACAGTACAGCCCTTTCAAGAAGGAACGTATCTGGCCA
CCATCCATTTGCCTTATCTGCAAGGCCAGGTCACACTTGAACTCGCTGTCTATAAACCGCCTAAGGTGAG
TCTCATGCCCGCAACTTTGGCTAGGGCAGCACCTGGCGAAGCTCCACCTGAATTGCTCTGTTTGGTATCC
CATTTCTACCCCAGTGGTGGCCTTGAAGTGGAATGGGAACTTAGAGGAGGACCAGGTGGTCGATCTCAGA
AAGCTGAAGGGCAGCGATGGCTCTCCGCTCTCAGGCACCACTCAGACGGATCTGTATCACTGTCAGGGCA
TTTGCAGCCACCGCCAGTTACCACCGAGCAGCATGGAGCTCGGTATGCGTGTCGCATTCACCACCCTAGC
CTTCCGGCGTCAGGAAGATCAGCGGAGGTAACACTTGAGGTCGCTGGGTTGTCCGGACCCAGCTTGGAGG
ACAGTGTTGGTCTGTTCCTGTCCGCTTTCCTGTTGCTGGGTCTGTTTAAGGCACTCGGATGGGCAGCAGT
TTATCTCAGCACCTGTAAAGACAGCAAGAAAAAGGCAGAATAGTAACTCGAGGCCGGCAAGGCCGGATCC
AGACATGATAAGATACATTGATGAGTTTGGACAAACCACAACTAGAATGCAGTGAAAAAAATGCTTTATT
TGTGAAATTTGTGATGCTATTGCTTTATTTGTAACCATTATAAGCTGCAATAAACAAGTTAACAACAACA
ATTGCATTCATTTTATGTTTCAGGTTCAGGGGGAGGTGTGGGAGGTTTTTTAAAGCAAGTAAAACCTCTA
CAAATGTGGTATGGCTGATTATGATCCGGCTGCCTCGCGCGTTTCGGTGATGACGGTGAAAACCTCTGAC
ACATGCAGCTCCCGGAGACGGTCACAGCTTGTCTGTAAGCGGATGCCGGGAGCAGACAAGCCCGTCAGGG
CGCGTCAGCGGGTGTTGGCGGGTGTCGGGGCGCAGCCATGAGGTCGACTCTAGAGGATCGATCCCCGCCC
CGGACGAACTAAACCTGACTACGACATCTCTGCCCCTTCTTCGCGGGGCAGTGCATGTAATCCCTTCAGT
TGGTTGGTACAACTTGCCAACTGGGCCCTGTTCCACATGTGACACGGGGGGGGACCAAACACAAAGGGGT
TCTCTGACTGTAGTTGACATCCTTATAAATGGATGTGCACATTTGCCAACACTGAGTGGCTTTCATCCTG
GAGCAGACTTTGCAGTCTGTGGACTGCAACACAACATTGCCTTTATGTGTAACTCTTGGCTGAAGCTCTT
ACACCAATGCTGGGGGACATGTACCTCCCAGGGGCCCAGGAAGACTACGGGAGGCTACACCAACGTCAAT
CAGAGGGGCCTGTGTAGCTACCGATAAGCGGACCCTCAAGAGGGCATTAGCAATAGTGTTTATAAGGCCC
CCTTGTTAACCCTAAACGGGTAGCATATGCTTCCCGGGTAGTAGTATATACTATCCAGACTAACCCTAAT
TCAATAGCATATGTTACCCAACGGGAAGCATATGCTATCGAATTAGGGTTAGTAAAAGGGTCCTAAGGAA
CAGCGATATCTCCCACCCCATGAGCTGTCACGGTTTTATTTACATGGGGTCAGGATTCCACGAGGGTAGT
GAACCATTTTAGTCACAAGGGCAGTGGCTGAAGATCAAGGAGCGGGCAGTGAACTCTCCTGAATCTTCGC
CTGCTTCTTCATTCTCCTTCGTTTAGCTAATAGAATAACTGCTGAGTTGTGAACAGTAAGGTGTATGTGA
GGTGCTCGAAAACAAGGTTTCAGGTGACGCCCCCAGAATAAAATTTGGACGGGGGGTTCAGTGGTGGCAT
TGTGCTATGACACCAATATAACCCTCACAAACCCCTTGGGCAATAAATACTAGTGTAGGAATGAAACATT
CTGAATATCTTTAACAATAGAAATCCATGGGGTGGGGACAAGCCGTAAAGACTGGATGTCCATCTCACAC
GAATTTATGGCTATGGGCAACACATAATCCTAGTGCAATATGATACTGGGGTTATTAAGATGTGTCCCAG
GCAGGGACCAAGACAGGTGAACCATGTTGTTACACTCTATTTGTAACAAGGGGAAAGAGAGTGGACGCCG
ACAGCAGCGGACTCCACTGGTTGTCTCTAACACCCCCGAAAATTAAACGGGGCTCCACGCCAATGGGGCC
CATAAACAAAGACAAGTGGCCACTCTTTTTTTTGAAATTGTGGAGTGGGGGCACGCGTCAGCCCCCACAC
GCCGCCCTGCGGTTTTGGACTGTAAAATAAGGGTGTAATAACTTGGCTGATTGTAACCCCGCTAACCACT
GCGGTCAAACCACTTGCCCACAAAACCACTAATGGCACCCCGGGGAATACCTGCATAAGTAGGTGGGCGG
GCCAAGATAGGGGCGCGATTGCTGCGATCTGGAGGACAAATTACACACACTTGCGCCTGAGCGCCAAGCA
CAGGGTTGTTGGTCCTCATATTCACGAGGTCGCTGAGAGCACGGTGGGCTAATGTTGCCATGGGTAGCAT
ATACTACCCAAATATCTGGATAGCATATGCTATCCTAATCTATATCTGGGTAGCATAGGCTATCCTAATC
TATATCTGGGTAGCATATGCTATCCTAATCTATATCTGGGTAGTATATGCTATCCTAATTTATATCTGGG
TAGCATAGGCTATCCTAATCTATATCTGGGTAGCATATGCTATCCTAATCTATATCTGGGTAGTATATGC
TATCCTAATCTGTATCCGGGTAGCATATGCTATCCTAATAGAGATTAGGGTAGTATATGCTATCCTAATT
TATATCTGGGTAGCATATACTACCCAAATATCTGGATAGCATATGCTATCCTAATCTATATCTGGGTAGC
ATATGCTATCCTAATCTATATCTGGGTAGCATAGGCTATCCTAATCTATATCTGGGTAGCATATGCTATC
CTAATCTATATCTGGGTAGTATATGCTATCCTAATTTATATCTGGGTAGCATAGGCTATCCTAATCTATA
TCTGGGTAGCATATGCTATCCTAATCTATATCTGGGTAGTATATGCTATCCTAATCTGTATCCGGGTAGC
ATATGCTATCCTCATGCATATACAGTCAGCATATGATACCCAGTAGTAGAGTGGGAGTGCTATCCTTTGC
ATATGCCGCCACCTCCCAAGGGGGCGTGAATTTTCGCTGCTTGTCCTTTTCCTGCTGGTTGCTCCCATTC
TTAGGTGAATTTAAGGAGGCCAGGCTAAAGCCGTCGCATGTCTGATTGCTCACCAGGTAAATGTCGCTAA
TGTTTTCCAACGCGAGAAGGTGTTGAGCGCGGAGCTGAGTGACGTGACAACATGGGTATGCCCAATTGCC
CCATGTTGGGAGGACGAAAATGGTGACAAGACAGATGGCCAGAAATACACCAACAGCACGCATGATGTCT
ACTGGGGATTTATTCTTTAGTGCGGGGGAATACACGGCTTTTAATACGATTGAGGGCGTCTCCTAACAAG
TTACATCACTCCTGCCCTTCCTCACCCTCATCTCCATCACCTCCTTCATCTCCGTCATCTCCGTCATCAC
CCTCCGCGGCAGCCCCTTCCACCATAGGTGGAAACCAGGGAGGCAAATCTACTCCATCGTCAAAGCTGCA
CACAGTCACCCTGATATTGCAGGTAGGAGCGGGCTTTGTCATAACAAGGTCCTTAATCGCATCCTTCAAA
ACCTCAGCAAATATATGAGTTTGTAAAAAGACCATGAAATAACAGACAATGGACTCCCTTAGCGGGCCAG
GTTGTGGGCCGGGTCCAGGGGCCATTCCAAAGGGGAGACGACTCAATGGTGTAAGACGACATTGTGGAAT
AGCAAGGGCAGTTCCTCGCCTTAGGTTGTAAAGGGAGGTCTTACTACCTCCATATACGAACACACCGGCG
ACCCAAGTTCCTTCGTCGGTAGTCCTTTCTACGTGACTCCTAGCCAGGAGAGCTCTTAAACCTTCTGCAA
TGTTCTCAAATTTCGGGTTGGAACCTCCTTGACCACGATGCTTTCCAAACCACCCTCCTTTTTTGCGCCT
GCCTCCATCACCCTGACCCCGGGGTCCAGTGCTTGGGCCTTCTCCTGGGTCATCTGCGGGGCCCTGCTCT
ATCGCTCCCGGGGGCACGTCAGGCTCACCATCTGGGCCACCTTCTTGGTGGTATTCAAAATAATCGGCTT
CCCCTACAGGGTGGAAAAATGGCCTTCTACCTGGAGGGGGCCTGCGCGGTGGAGACCCGGATGATGATGA
CTGACTACTGGGACTCCTGGGCCTCTTTTCTCCACGTCCACGACCTCTCCCCCTGGCTCTTTCACGACTT
CCCCCCCTGGCTCTTTCACGTCCTCTACCCCGGCGGCCTCCACTACCTCCTCGACCCCGGCCTCCACTAC
CTCCTCGACCCCGGCCTCCACTGCCTCCTCGACCCCG
